>Addgene plasmid #185145 | A0A1D1UNQ6_RAMVA pSecTag2(pm) (pBS0256) | addgene full sequence | sequence record 366639 | Addgene NGS Result
TTTCCATAGGCTCCGCCCCCCTGACGAGCATCACAAAAATCGACGCTCAAGTCAGAGGTGGCGAAACCCG
ACAGGACTATAAAGATACCAGGCGTTTCCCCCTGGAAGCTCCCTCGTGCGCTCTCCTGTTCCGACCCTGC
CGCTTACCGGATACCTGTCCGCCTTTCTCCCTTCGGGAAGCGTGGCGCTTTCTCATAGCTCACGCTGTAG
GTATCTCAGTTCGGTGTAGGTCGTTCGCTCCAAGCTGGGCTGTGTGCACGAACCCCCCGTTCAGCCCGAC
CGCTGCGCCTTATCCGGTAACTATCGTCTTGAGTCCAACCCGGTAAGACACGACTTATCGCCACTGGCAG
CAGCCACTGGTAACAGGATTAGCAGAGCGAGGTATGTAGGCGGTGCTACAGAGTTCTTGAAGTGGTGGCC
TAACTACGGCTACACTAGAAGAACAGTATTTGGTATCTGCGCTCTGCTGAAGCCAGTTACCTTCGGAAAA
AGAGTTGGTAGCTCTTGATCCGGCAAACAAACCACCGCTGGTAGCGGTGGTTTTTTTGTTTGCAAGCAGC
AGATTACGCGCAGAAAAAAAGGATCTCAAGAAGATCCTTTGATCTTTTCTACGGGGTCTGACGCTCAGTG
GAACGAAAACTCACGTTAAGGGATTTTGGTCATGAGATTATCAAAAAGGATCTTCACCTAGATCCTTTTA
AATTAAAAATGAAGTTTTAAATCAATCTAAAGTATATATGAGTAAACTTGGTCTGACAGTTACCAATGCT
TAATCAGTGAGGCACCTATCTCAGCGATCTGTCTATTTCGTTCATCCATAGTTGCCTGACTCCCCGTCGT
GTAGATAACTACGATACGGGAGGGCTTACCATCTGGCCCCAGTGCTGCAATGATACCGCGAGACCCACGC
TCACCGGCTCCAGATTTATCAGCAATAAACCAGCCAGCCGGAAGGGCCGAGCGCAGAAGTGGTCCTGCAA
CTTTATCCGCCTCCATCCAGTCTATTAATTGTTGCCGGGAAGCTAGAGTAAGTAGTTCGCCAGTTAATAG
TTTGCGCAACGTTGTTGCCATTGCTACAGGCATCGTGGTGTCACGCTCGTCGTTTGGTATGGCTTCATTC
AGCTCCGGTTCCCAACGATCAAGGCGAGTTACATGATCCCCCATGTTGTGCAAAAAAGCGGTTAGCTCCT
TCGGTCCTCCGATCGTTGTCAGAAGTAAGTTGGCCGCAGTGTTATCACTCATGGTTATGGCAGCACTGCA
TAATTCTCTTACTGTCATGCCATCCGTAAGATGCTTTTCTGTGACTGGTGAGTACTCAACCAAGTCATTC
TGAGAATAGTGTATGCGGCGACCGAGTTGCTCTTGCCCGGCGTCAATACGGGATAATACCGCGCCACATA
GCAGAACTTTAAAAGTGCTCATCATTGGAAAACGTTCTTCGGGGCGAAAACTCTCAAGGATCTTACCGCT
GTTGAGATCCAGTTCGATGTAACCCACTCGTGCACCCAACTGATCTTCAGCATCTTTTACTTTCACCAGC
GTTTCTGGGTGAGCAAAAACAGGAAGGCAAAATGCCGCAAAAAAGGGAATAAGGGCGACACGGAAATGTT
GAATACTCATACTCTTCCTTTTTCAATATTATTGAAGCATTTATCAGGGTTATTGTCTCATGAGCGGATA
CATATTTGAATGTATTTAGAAAAATAAACAAATAGGGGTTCCGCGCACATTTCCCCGAAAAGTGCCACCT
GACGTCGACGGATCGGGAGATCTCCCGATCCCCTATGGTGCACTCTCAGTACAATCTGCTCTGATGCCGC
ATAGTTAAGCCAGTATCTGCTCCCTGCTTGTGTGTTGGAGGTCGCTGAGTAGTGCGCGAGCAAAATTTAA
GCTACAACAAGGCAAGGCTTGACCGACAATTGCATGAAGAATCTGCTTAGGGTTAGGCGTTTTGCGCTGC
TTCGCGATGTACGGGCCAGATATACGCGTTGACATTGATTATTGACTAGTTATTAATAGTAATCAATTAC
GGGGTCATTAGTTCATAGCCCATATATGGAGTTCCGCGTTACATAACTTACGGTAAATGGCCCGCCTGGC
TGACCGCCCAACGACCCCCGCCCATTGACGTCAATAATGACGTATGTTCCCATAGTAACGCCAATAGGGA
CTTTCCATTGACGTCAATGGGTGGAGTATTTACGGTAAACTGCCCACTTGGCAGTACATCAAGTGTATCA
TATGCCAAGTACGCCCCCTATTGACGTCAATGACGGTAAATGGCCCGCCTGGCATTATGCCCAGTACATG
ACCTTATGGGACTTTCCTACTTGGCAGTACATCTACGTATTAGTCATCGCTATTACCATGGTGATGCGGT
TTTGGCAGTACATCAATGGGCGTGGATAGCGGTTTGACTCACGGGGATTTCCAAGTCTCCACCCCATTGA
CGTCAATGGGAGTTTGTTTTGGCACCAAAATCAACGGGACTTTCCAAAATGTCGTAACAACTCCGCCCCA
TTGACGCAAATGGGCGGTAGGCGTGTACGGTGGGAGGTCTATATAAGCAGAGCTCTCTGGCTAACTAGAG
AACCCACTGCTTACTGGCTTATCGAAATTAATACGACTCACTATAGGGAGACCCGAATTCGCCGCCACCA
TGGATTACAAGGATGATGATGATAAGATGATGAATCATCCAAATATGAAAAAAGACCAGCCAGTGACCCT
CCAGACCTTCAAGAAGGGGGACAAGTATCATCATAAGATTGTGGTGGAGGAGGCAGGGTATATTAATGAC
GTGATTTTCAGGTTGGGGAGGGAGACCCCAGGGTCTTATAATGGGCAGCAGATTACTGTGAATTATGAGG
AGCAGGGTGGGGCATTGGTGGGGACTGTCAAGTATCCAGCACATAACAAGGTGATTCATAACACCTATGA
GATGGATGGACAGAACTTGGCAAAGACCTCTGAGTGTGAGGGAGTGGTCCATAAGAGGTGGTATAACAAG
CAGCAGAACTGAGGGTGTTTGTGGTTTTGTTGACAAGGATGATGATGATAAGATGGGTGTGGGTGTTTGT
GGTTTTGTTGACAAGGATGATGATGATAAGATGGGTGTGGGTGTTTGTGGTTTTGTTGTGTGGTATTGTG
ATCAGCACGTGTTGACAATTAATCATCGGCATAGTATATCGGCATAGTATAATACGACAAGGTGAGGAAC
TAAACCATGGCCAAGTTGACCAGTGCCGTTCCGGTGCTCACCGCGCGCGACGTCGCCGGAGCGGTCGAGT
TCTGGACCGACCGGCTCGGGTTCTCCCGGGACTTCGTGGAGGACGACTTCGCCGGTGTGGTCCGGGACGA
CGTGACCCTGTTCATCAGCGCGGTCCAGGACCAGGTGGTGCCGGACAACACCCTGGCCTGGGTGTGGGTG
CGCGGCCTGGACGAGCTGTACGCCGAGTGGTCGGAGGTCGTGTCCACGAACTTCCGGGACGCCTCCGGGC
CGGCCATGACCGAGATCGGCGAGCAGCCGTGGGGGCGGGAGTTCGCCCTGCGCGACCCGGCCGGCAACTG
CGTGCACTTCGTGGCCGAGGAGCAGGACTGACACGTGCTACGAGATTTCGATTCCACCGCCGCCTTCTAT
GAAAGGTTGGGCTTCGGAATCGTTTTCCGGGACGCCGGCTGGATGATCCTCCAGCGCGGGGATCTCATGC
TGGAGTTCTTCGCCCACCCCAACTTGTTTATTGCAGCTTATAATGGTTACAAATAAAGCAATAGCATCAC
AAATTTCACAAATAAAGCATTTTTTTCACTGCATTCTAGTTGTGGTTTGTCCAAACTCATCAATGTATCT
TATCATGTCTGTATACCGTCGACCTCTAGCTAGAGCTTGGCGTAATCATGGTCATAGCTGTTTCCTGTGT
GAAATTGTTATCCGCTCACAATTCCACACAACATACGAGCCGGAAGCATAAAGTGTAAAGCCTGGGGTGC
CTAATGAGTGAGCTAACTTACATTAATTGCGTTGCGCTCACTGCCCGCTTTCCAGTCGGGAAACCTGTCG
TGCCAGCTGCATTAATGAATCGGCCAACGCGCGGGGAGAGGCGGTTTGCGTATTGGGCGCTCTTCCGCTT
CCTCGCTCACTGACTCGCTGCGCTCGGTCGTTCGGCTGCGGCGAGCGGTATCAGCTCACTCAAAGGCGGT
AATACGGTTATCCACAGAATCAGGGGATAACGCAGGAAAGAACATGTGAGCAAAAGGCCAGCAAAAGGCC
AGGAACCGTAAAAAGGCCGCGTTGCTGGCGTT
Features (pLannotate 1.2.2; 20 found; start..end, strand, type, name):
      1..589     -  rep_origin     ori: high-copy-number ColE1/pMB1/pBR322/pUC origin of replication
    760..1620    -  CDS            AmpR: β-lactamase; bla; confers resistance to ampicillin, carbenicillin, and related antibiotics
   1621..1725    -  promoter       AmpR promoter: bla
   1784..1836    -  misc_feature   bom (fragment): basis of mobility region from pBR322
   1991..2370    +  enhancer       CMV enhancer: human cytomegalovirus immediate early enhancer
   2371..2574    +  promoter       CMV promoter: human cytomegalovirus (CMV) immediate early promoter
   2570..2603    +  LTR            5' LTR (truncated) (fragment): truncated 5' long terminal repeat (LTR) from HIV-1
   2619..2637    +  promoter       T7 promoter: promoter for bacteriophage T7 RNA polymerase
   2662..2686    +  CDS            2xFLAG (fragment): two tandem FLAG® epitope tags
   3043..3062    +  CDS            2xFLAG (fragment): two tandem FLAG® epitope tags
   3091..3110    +  CDS            2xFLAG (fragment): two tandem FLAG® epitope tags
   3161..3208    +  promoter       EM7 promoter: synthetic bacterial promoter&nbsp
   3227..3601    +  CDS            BleoR: antibiotic-binding protein; Sh ble from Streptoalloteichus hindustanus; confers resistance to bleomycin, phleomycin, and Zeocin™
   3611..3736    +  CDS            ble (fragment): BLE_KLEPN - Experimental evidence at protein level: Swiss-Prot protein existence level 1. Binding protein with a strong affinity to the bleomycin family of antibiotics. Binds to CL990; an antimitotic-antibiotic compound. From Klebsiella pneumoniae.
   3731..3852    +  polyA_signal   SV40 poly(A) signal: SV40 polyadenylation signal
   3925..3941    -  protein_bind   lac operator: The lac repressor binds to the lac operator to inhibit transcription in E. coli. This inhibition can be relieved by adding lactose or isopropyl-β-D-thiogalactopyranoside (IPTG). lac repressor encoded by lacI
   3949..3979    -  promoter       lac promoter: promoter for the E. coli lac operon
   3994..4015    -  protein_bind   CAP binding site: CAP binding activates transcription in the presence of cAMP. E. coli catabolite activator protein
   4028..4120    -  CDS            lacI (fragment): lac repressor; lacI; The lac repressor binds to the lac operator to inhibit transcription in E. coli. This inhibition can be relieved by adding lactose or isopropyl-β-D-thiogalactopyranoside (IPTG).
   4122..4255    -  rep_origin     RSF ori (fragment): Plasmids containing the RSF 1030 origin of replication can be propagated in E. coli cells that contain additional plasmids with compatible origins.
