[The description below was written by a language model from this plasmid's Addgene catalogue record and pLannotate feature annotations shown in this document.]
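Description:
A0A1D1UNQ6_RAMVA pSecTag2(pm) (pBS0256) is a 4.3 kb mammalian expression plasmid carrying a 393 bp coding sequence for the protein A0A1D1UNQ6 from the tardigrade Ramazzottius varieornatus, inserted by Gibson cloning into a backbone recorded as YK 02; the construct name indicates a modified pSecTag2-type vector. It is maintained in E. coli at high copy through a ColE1/pUC-type origin and selected with ampicillin via the β-lactamase gene and its native promoter.

Expression in mammalian cells is driven by the human cytomegalovirus immediate-early enhancer and promoter, followed by a T7 promoter that could support in vitro transcription or serve as a sequencing site. The insert itself is not annotated in the feature table but would lie in the region downstream of the T7 promoter, where the software reports three short partial matches to a 2xFLAG tag. These hits suggest FLAG epitope sequence at or around the open reading frame, although the record does not describe any tag or its exact arrangement, nor whether a secretion leader is retained. Downstream sits an EM7 bacterial promoter driving the Sh ble gene (bleomycin/Zeocin resistance), ending in an SV40 polyadenylation signal. No separate polyadenylation signal for the insert and no mammalian promoter for the resistance gene are annotated. Small fragments of a lac promoter/operator region, lacI, bom, an HIV-1 LTR and an RSF origin are probably backbone remnants or incidental partial matches.

The plasmid was built to test extremotolerance-associated proteins in human cells for effects on apoptosis. This protein was among the worst performers, inducing apoptosis rather than attenuating it, which makes the construct useful as a comparison point. The depositor names unmodified pSecTag2 B as the negative control for the assay.
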