Addgene plasmid #185145: A0A1D1UNQ6_RAMVA pSecTag2(pm) (pBS0256)
Purpose: For the mammalian expression of the tardigrade protein A0A1D1UNQ6_RAMVA. This is one of the bottom performing targets in our apoptosis assay (it induced apoptosis).
Depositing lab: Pamela Silver. Depositing organization: Harvard Medical School. Publication: Natural and Designed Proteins Inspired by Extremotolerant Organisms Can Form Condensates and Attenuate Apoptosis in Human Cells. Veling MT, Nguyen DT, Thadani NN, Oster ME, Rollins NJ, Brock KP, Bethel NP, Lim S, Baker D, Way JC, Marks DS, Chang RL, Silver PA. ACS Synth Biol. 2022 Mar 18;11(3):1292-1302. doi: 10.1021/acssynbio.1c00572. Epub 2022 Feb 18. PubMed 35176859.
Backbone
  Vector backbone: YK 02
  Vector type: Mammalian Expression
Growth in bacteria
  Bacterial resistance: Ampicillin, 100 μg/mL
  Growth temperature: 37°C
  Growth strain: DH5alpha
  Copy number: High Copy
Gene/Insert
  Gene/Insert name: A0A1D1UNQ6_RAMVA
  Species: R. varieornatus
  Insert size (bp): 393
  Cloning method: Gibson Cloning
Terms and licenses: Academic/Nonprofit Terms; Industry Terms: Not Available to Industry
Depositor comments: This is one of the bottom performing targets in our apoptosis assay (it induced apoptosis). See supplemental table 2 in our paper to see its performance in our assay. The negative control for this assay is pSecTag2 B which can be obtained from Thermo here https://www.thermofisher.com/order/catalog/product/V90020
How to cite: A0A1D1UNQ6_RAMVA pSecTag2(pm) (pBS0256) was a gift from Pamela Silver (Addgene plasmid # 185145 ; http://n2t.net/addgene:185145 ; RRID:Addgene_185145)
